>Addgene plasmid #178408 | pOME0208 | addgene full sequence | sequence record 351320 | Addgene NGS Result
AATTCTAGTTATTAATAGTAATCAATTACGGGGTCATTAGTTCATAGCCCATATATGGAGTTCCGCGTTA
CATAACTTACGGTAAATGGCCCGCCTGGCTGACCGCCCAACGACCCCCGCCCATTGACGTCAATAATGAC
GTATGTTCCCATAGTAACGCCAATAGGGACTTTCCATTGACGTCAATGGGTGGAGTATTTACGGTAAACT
GCCCACTTGGCAGTACATCAAGTGTATCATATGCCAAGTACGCCCCCTATTGACGTCAATGACGGTAAAT
GGCCCGCCTGGCATTATGCCCAGTACATGACCTTATGGGACTTTCCTACTTGGCAGTACATCTACGTATT
AGTCATCGCTATTACCATGGTGATGCGGTTTTGGCAGTACATCAATGGGCGTGGATAGCGGTTTGACTCA
CGGGGATTTCCAAGTCTCCACCCCATTGACGTCAATGGGAGTTTGTTTTGGCACCAAAATCAACGGGACT
TTCCAAAATGTCGTAACAACTCCGCCCCATTGACGCAAATGGGCGGTAGGCGTGTACGGTGGGAGGTCTA
TATAAGCAGAGCTGGTTTAGTGAACCGTCAGATCCGCTAGCGCTACCGGTCGCCACCATGGCCTCCTCCG
AGGACGTCATCAAGGAGTTCATGCGCTTCAAGGTGCGCATGGAGGGCTCCGTGAACGGCCACGAGTTCGA
GATCGAGGGCGAGGGCGAGGGCCGCCCCTACGAGGGCACCCAGACCGCCAAGCTGAAGGTGACCAAGGGC
GGCCCCCTGCCCTTCGCCTGGGACATCCTGTCCCCCCAGTTCCAGTACGGCTCCAAGGTGTACGTGAAGC
ACCCCGCCGACATCCCCGACTACAAGAAGCTGTCCTTCCCCGAGGGCTTCAAGTGGGAGCGCGTGATGAA
CTTCGAGGACGGCGGCGTGGTGACCGTGACCCAGGACTCCTCCCTGCAGGACGGCTCCTTCATCTACAAG
GTGAAGTTCATCGGCGTGAACTTCCCCTCCGACGGCCCCGTAATGCAGAAGAAGACTATGGGCTGGGAGG
CCTCCACCGAGCGCCTGTACCCCCGCGACGGCGTGCTGAAGGGCGAGATCCACAAGGCCCTGAAGCTGAA
GGACGGCGGCCACTACCTGGTGGAGTTCAAGTCCATCTACATGGCCAAGAAGCCCGTGCAGCTGCCCGGC
TACTACTACGTGGACTCCAAGCTGGACATCACCTCCCACAACGAGGACTACACCATCGTGGAGCAGTACG
AGCGCGCCGAGGGCCGCCACCACCTGTTCCTGTAGCTCGAGATATCAGTGGTCCAGGCTCTAGTTTTGAC
TCAACAATATCACCAGCTGAAGCCTATAGAGTACGAGCCATAGATAAAATAAAAGATTTTATTTAGTCTC
CAGAAAAAGGGGGGAATGAAAGACCCCACCTGTAGGTTTGGCAAGCTAGCTTAAGTAACGCCATTTTGCA
AGGCATGGAAAAATACATAACTGAGAATAGAGAAGTTCAGATCAAGGTCAGGAACAGATGGAACAGGGTC
GACCCTAGAGAACCATCAGATGTTTCCAGGGTGCCCCAAGGACCTGAAATGACCCTGTGCCTTATTTGAA
CTAACCAATCAGTTCGCTTCTCGCTTCTGTTCGCGCGCTTCTGCTCCCCGAGCTCAATAAAAGAGCCCAC
AACCCCTCACTCGGGGCGCCAGTCCTCCGATTGACTGAGTCGCCCGGGTACCCGTGTATCCAATAAACCC
TCTTGCAGTTGCATCCGACTTGTGGTCTCGCTGTTCCTTGGGAGGGTCTCCTCTGAGTGATTGACTACCC
GTCAGCGGGGGTCTTTCATTTGGGGGCTCGTCCGGGATCGGGAGACCCCTGCCCAGGGACCACCGACCCA
CCACCGGGAGGTAAGCTGGCTGCCTCGCGCGTTTCGGTGATGACGGTGAAAACCTCTGACACATGCAGCT
CCCGGAGACGGTCACAGCTTGTCTGTAAGCGGATGCCGGGAGCAGACAAGCCCGTCAGGGCGCGTCAGCG
GGTGTTGGCGGGTGTCGGGGCGCAGCCATGACCCAGTCACGTAGCGATAGCGGAGTGTAGATCCGGCTGT
GGAATGTGTGTCAGTTAGGGTGTGGAAAGTCCCCAGGCTCCCCAGCAGGCAGAAGTATGCAAAGCATGCA
TCTCAATTAGTCAGCAACCAGGTGTGGAAAGTCCCCAGGCTCCCCAGCAGGCAGAAGTATGCAAAGCATG
CATCTCAATTAGTCAGCAACCATAGTCCCGCCCCTAACTCCGCCCATCCCGCCCCTAACTCCGCCCAGTT
CCGCCCATTCTCCGCCCCATGGCTGACTAATTTTTTTTATTTATGCAGAGGCCGAGGCCGCCTCGGCCTC
TGAGCTATTCCAGAAGTAGTGAGGAGGCTTTTTTGGAGGCCTAGGCTTTTGCAAAAAGCTTACTGGCTTA
ACTATGCGGCATCAGAGCAGATTGTACTGAGAGTGCACCATATGCGGTGTGAAATACCGCACAGATGCGT
AAGGAGAAAATACCGCATCAGGCGCTCTTCCGCTTCCTCGCTCACTGACTCGCTGCGCTCGGTCGTTCGG
CTGCGGCGAGCGGTATCAGCTCACTCAAAGGCGGTAATACGGTTATCCACAGAATCAGGGGATAACGCAG
GAAAGAACATGTGAGCAAAAGGCCAGCAAAAGGCCAGGAACCGTAAAAAGGCCGCGTTGCTGGCGTTTTT
CCATAGGCTCCGCCCCCCTGACGAGCATCACAAAAATCGACGCTCAAGTCAGAGGTGGCGAAACCCGACA
GGACTATAAAGATACCAGGCGTTTCCCCCTGGAAGCTCCCTCGTGCGCTCTCCTGTTCCGACCCTGCCGC
TTACCGGATACCTGTCCGCCTTTCTCCCTTCGGGAAGCGTGGCGCTTTCTCATAGCTCACGCTGTAGGTA
TCTCAGTTCGGTGTAGGTCGTTCGCTCCAAGCTGGGCTGTGTGCACGAACCCCCCGTTCAGCCCGACCGC
TGCGCCTTATCCGGTAACTATCGTCTTGAGTCCAACCCGGTAAGACACGACTTATCGCCACTGGCAGCAG
CCACTGGTAACAGGATTAGCAGAGCGAGGTATGTAGGCGGTGCTACAGAGTTCTTGAAGTGGTGGCCTAA
CTACGGCTACACTAGAAGGACAGTATTTGGTATCTGCGCTCTGCTGAAGCCAGTTACCTTCGGAAAAAGA
GTTGGTAGCTCTTGATCCGGCAAACAAACCACCGCTGGTAGCGGTGGTTTTTTTGTTTGCAAGCAGCAGA
TTACGCGCAGAAAAAAAGGATCTCAAGAAGATCCTTTGATCTTTTCTACGGGGTCTGACGCTCAGTGGAA
CGAAAACTCACGTTAAGGGATTTTGGTCATGAGATTATCAAAAAGGATCTTCACCTAGATCCTTTTAAAT
TAAAAATGAAGTTTTAAATCAATCTAAAGTATATATGAGTAAACTTGGTCTGACAGTTACCAATGCTTAA
TCAGTGAGGCACCTATCTCAGCGATCTGTCTATTTCGTTCATCCATAGTTGCCTGACTCCCCGTCGTGTA
GATAACTACGATACGGGAGGGCTTACCATCTGGCCCCAGTGCTGCAATGATACCGCGAGACCCACGCTCA
CCGGCTCCAGATTTATCAGCAATAAACCAGCCAGCCGGAAGGGCCGAGCGCAGAAGTGGTCCTGCAACTT
TATCCGCCTCCATCCAGTCTATTAATTGTTGCCGGGAAGCTAGAGTAAGTAGTTCGCCAGTTAATAGTTT
GCGCAACGTTGTTGCCATTGCTGCAGGCATCGTGGTGTCACGCTCGTCGTTTGGTATGGCTTCATTCAGC
TCCGGTTCCCAACGATCAAGGCGAGTTACATGATCCCCCATGTTGTGCAAAAAAGCGGTTAGCTCCTTCG
GTCCTCCGATCGTTGTCAGAAGTAAGTTGGCCGCAGTGTTATCACTCATGGTTATGGCAGCACTGCATAA
TTCTCTTACTGTCATGCCATCCGTAAGATGCTTTTCTGTGACTGGTGAGTACTCAACCAAGTCATTCTGA
GAATAGTGTATGCGGCGACCGAGTTGCTCTTGCCCGGCGTCAACACGGGATAATACCGCGCCACATAGCA
GAACTTTAAAAGTGCTCATCATTGGAAAACGTTCTTCGGGGCGAAAACTCTCAAGGATCTTACCGCTGTT
GAGATCCAGTTCGATGTAACCCACTCGTGCACCCAACTGATCTTCAGCATCTTTTACTTTCACCAGCGTT
TCTGGGTGAGCAAAAACAGGAAGGCAAAATGCCGCAAAAAAGGGAATAAGGGCGACACGGAAATGTTGAA
TACTCATACTCTTCCTTTTTCAATATTATTGAAGCATTTATCAGGGTTATTGTCTCATGAGCGGATACAT
ATTTGAATGTATTTAGAAAAATAAACAAATAGGGGTTCCGCGCACATTTCCCCGAAAAGTGCCACCTGAC
GTCTAAGAAACCATTATTATCATGACATTAACCTATAAAAATAGGCGTATCACGAGGCCCTTTCGTCTTC
AAGAATTAGCTTGGCCATTGCATACGTTGTATCCATATCATAATATGTACATTTATATTGGCTCATGTCC
AACATTACCGCCATGTTGACATTGATTATTGACTAGTTATTAATAGTAATCAATTACGGGGTCATTAGTT
CATAGCCCATATATGGAGTTCCGCGTTACATAACTTACGGTAAATGGCCCGCCTGGCTGACCGCCCAACG
ACCCCCGCCCATTGACGTCAATAATGACGTATGTTCCCATAGTAACGCCAATAGGGACTTTCCATTGACG
TCAATGGGTGGAGTATTTACGGTAAACTGCCCACTTGGCAGTACATCAAGTGTATCATATGCCAAGTACG
CCCCCTATTGACGTCAATGACGGTAAATGGCCCGCCTGGCATTATGCCCAGTACATGACCTTATGGGACT
TTCCTACTTGGCAGTACATCTACGTATTAGTCATCGCTATTACCATGGTGATGCGGTTTTGGCAGTACAT
CAATGGGCGTGGATAGCGGTTTGACTCACGGGGATTTCCAAGTCTCCACCCCATTGACGTCAATGGGAGT
TTGTTTTGGCACCAAAATCAACGGGACTTTCCAAAATGTCGTAACAACTCCGCCCCATTGACGCAAATGG
GCGGTAGGCGTGTACGGTGGGAGGTCTATATAAGCAGAGCTCAATAAAAGAGCCCACAACCCCTCACTCG
GCGCGCCAGTCTTCCGATAGACTGCGTCGCCCGGGTACCCGTATTCCCAATAAAGCCTCTTGCTGTTTGC
ATCCGAATCGTGGTCTCGCTGTTCCTTGGGAGGGTCTCCTCTGAGTGATTGACTACCCACGACGGGGGTC
TTTCATTTGGGGGCTCGTCCGGGATTTGGAGACCCCTGCCCAGGGACCACCGACCCACCACCGGGAGGTA
AGCTGGCCAGCAACTTATCTGTGTCTGTCCGATTGTCTAGTGTCTATGTTTGATGTTATGCGCCTGCGTC
TGTACTAGTTAGCTAACTAGCTCTGTATCTGGCGGACCCGTGGTGGAACTGACGAGTTCTGAACACCCGG
CCGCAACCCTGGGAGACGTCCCAGGGACTTTGGGGGCCGTTTTTGTGGCCCGACCTGAGGAAGGGAGTCG
ATGTGGAATCCGACCCCGTCAGGATATGTGGTTCTGGTAGGAGACGAGAACCTAAAACAGTTCCCGCCTC
CGTCTGAATTTTTGCTTTCGGTTTGGAACCGAAGCCGCGCGTCTTGTCTGCTGCAGCGCTGCAGCATCGT
TCTGTGTTGTCTCTGTCTGACTGTGTTTCTGTATTTGTCTGAAAATTAGGGCCAGACTGTTACCACTCCC
TTAAGTTTGACCTTAGGTCACTGGAAAGATGTCGAGCGGATCGCTCACAACCAGTCGGTAGATGTCAAGA
AGAGACGTTGGGTTACCTTCTGCTCTGCAGAATGGCCAACCTTTAACGTCGGATGGCCGCGAGACGGCAC
CTTTAACCGAGACCTCATCACCCAGGTTAAGATCAAGGTCTTTTCACCTGGCCCGCATGGACACCCAGAC
CAGGTCCCCTACATCGTGACCTGGGAAGCCTTGGCTTTTGACCCCCCTCCCTGGGTCAAGCCCTTTGTAC
ACCCTAAGCCTCCGCCTCCTCTTCCTCCATCCGCCCCGTCTCTCCCCCTTGAACCTCCTCGTTCGACCCC
GCCTCGATCCTCCCTTTATCCAGCCCTCACTCCTTCTCTAGGCGCCGGAATTGAAGATCTGGGCAGGAAG
AGGGCCTATTTCCCATGATTCCTTCATATTTGCATATACGATACAAGGCTGTTAGAGAGATAATTAGAAT
TAATTTGACTGTAAACACAAAGATATTAGTACAAAATACGTGACGTAGAAAGTAATAATTTCTTGGGTAG
TTTGCAGTTTTAAAATTATGTTTTAAAATGGACTATCATATGCTTACCGTAACTTGAAAGTATTTCGATT
TCTTGGCTTTATATATCTTGTGGAAAGGACGAGGATCCCTCCAGGTCCAAGCGACGAACCGCCCGTGGCC
ACAACGCCGCCTGGTGGAACCGGGCAGTATAACTAGCTAAACCGCAGTACTCTAGGGCATTCATTTGTTA
CATAGAATACTGAGGCCTAGCTGATTATACTACCTCCGTCCAGCAGTCGACACGGATGTCTACGCCTCTC
AAACCTCG
Features (pLannotate 1.2.2; 18 found; start..end, strand, type, name):
     66..369     +  enhancer       CMV enhancer: human cytomegalovirus immediate early enhancer
    370..573     +  promoter       CMV promoter: human cytomegalovirus (CMV) immediate early promoter
    618..1295    +  CDS            DsRed-Express: rapidly maturing tetrameric variant of DsRed fluorescent protein (Bevis and Glick, 2002) mammalian codon-optimized
   1301..1373    +  CDS            env (fragment): murine leukemia virus gPr80 envelope polyprotein precursor; env; proteolytically cleaved into gp70SU and p15TM subunits
   1415..1840    +  LTR            3' LTR (ΔU3): self-inactivating 3' long terminal repeat (LTR) from Moloney murine leukemia virus
   1909..1949    +  CDS            rop (fragment): Rop protein, which maintains plasmids at low copy number; rop
   2051..2089    +  misc_feature   bom (fragment): basis of mobility region from pBR322
   2106..2435    +  promoter       SV40 promoter: SV40 enhancer and early promoter
   2441..2542    +  misc_feature   bom (fragment): basis of mobility region from pBR322
   2728..3316    -  rep_origin     ori: high-copy-number ColE1/pMB1/pBR322/pUC origin of replication
   3487..4347    -  CDS            AmpR: β-lactamase; bla; confers resistance to ampicillin, carbenicillin, and related antibiotics
   4348..4452    -  promoter       AmpR promoter: bla
   4638..5017    +  enhancer       CMV enhancer: human cytomegalovirus immediate early enhancer
   5018..5221    +  promoter       CMV promoter: human cytomegalovirus (CMV) immediate early promoter
   5222..5397    +  LTR            5' LTR (truncated): truncated long terminal repeat from Moloney murine sarcoma virus
   5519..5793    +  misc_feature   MESV Ψ (fragment): packaging signal of murine embryonic stem cell virus
   5860..6276    +  CDS            gag (truncated): truncated Moloney murine leukemia virus (MMLV) gag gene lacking the start codon
   6300..6540    +  promoter       U6 promoter: RNA polymerase III promoter for human U6 snRNA
