[The description below was written by a language model from this plasmid's Addgene catalogue record and pLannotate feature annotations shown in this document.]
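Description:
pOME0208 is an RNAi-type retroviral expression plasmid built on the pSIREN backbone and carrying a 191 bp fragment of Kaposi's sarcoma-associated herpesvirus (KSHV) that encodes the wild-type precursor of the viral microRNA miR-K12-4. The feature table places a human U6 RNA polymerase III promoter immediately upstream of the region where the insert lies (between the U6 promoter and the end of the circular record). The insert itself was not annotated by the automated tool, but this arrangement and the listed U6 sequencing primer indicate that U6 drives transcription of the pre-miRNA hairpin, which cellular machinery would then process into the mature viral miRNA.

The cassette sits within a self-inactivating gammaretroviral transfer vector. A hybrid CMV enhancer/promoter fused to a truncated 5' LTR produces the genomic RNA in packaging cells, and it is followed by a Ψ packaging signal with a truncated gag segment that promotes encapsidation. The 3' LTR carries a U3 deletion, so LTR promoter activity is lost after integration. Downstream of the miRNA unit, an internal CMV enhancer/promoter expresses DsRed-Express, a rapidly maturing red fluorescent protein that marks transfected or transduced mammalian cells. No mammalian drug-selection marker is annotated. An SV40 promoter/enhancer element lies in the plasmid backbone outside the LTRs.

In bacteria the plasmid replicates from a high-copy ColE1/pUC-type origin and is selected with ampicillin through β-lactamase. It belongs to a viral ORFeome-style collection used to screen products of emerging and tumor viruses for modulation of p53 signaling. It allows KSHV miR-K12-4 to be expressed in mammalian cells by transfection or retroviral transduction.
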