Addgene plasmid #178408: pOME0208
Purpose: KSHV pre mir K12-4wt
Depositing lab: Dirk Dittmer. Depositing organization: University of North Carolina at Chapel Hill. Publication: Novel modulators of p53-signaling encoded by unknown genes of emerging viruses. Alzhanova D, Corcoran K, Bailey AG, Long K, Taft-Benz S, Graham RL, Broussard GS, Heise M, Neumann G, Halfmann P, Kawaoka Y, Baric RS, Damania B, Dittmer DP. PLoS Pathog. 2021 Jan 7;17(1):e1009033. doi: 10.1371/journal.ppat.1009033. eCollection 2021 Jan. PubMed 33411764.
Backbone
  Vector backbone: pSIREN
  Backbone size w/o insert (bp): 6539
  Vector type: RNAi
Growth in bacteria
  Bacterial resistance: Ampicillin, 100 μg/mL
  Growth temperature: 37°C
  Growth strain: NEB Stable
  Copy number: High Copy
Gene/Insert
  Gene/Insert name: KSHV K 12
  Species: Kaposi's sarcoma-associated herpesvirus
  Insert size (bp): 191
  Cloning method: Unknown
  Sequencing primers: 5′ U6 promoter
Terms and licenses: Academic/Nonprofit Terms; Industry Terms: Not Available to Industry
Depositor comments: Sequences and further information can be found at https://www.med.unc.edu/orfeome/downloads/pome
How to cite: pOME0208 was a gift from Dirk Dittmer (Addgene plasmid # 178408 ; http://n2t.net/addgene:178408 ; RRID:Addgene_178408)
