>Addgene plasmid #178408 | pOME0208 | depositor partial sequence | sequence record 346476 | Insert
GGATCCCTCCAGGTCCAAGCGACGAACCGCCCGTGGCCACAACGCCGCCTGGTGGAACCGGGCAGTATAA
CTAGCTAAACCGCAGTACTCTAGGGCATTCATTTGTTACATAGAATACTGAGGCCTAGCTGATTATACTA
CCTCCGTCCAGCAGTCGACACGGATGTCTACGCCTCTCAAACCTCGAATTC
