>Addgene plasmid #178408 | pOME0208 | depositor partial sequence | sequence record 346477 | Backbone
AATTCTAGTTATTAATAGTAATCAATTACGGGGTCATTAGTTCATAGCCCATATATGGAGTTCCGCGTTA
CATAACTTACGGTAAATGGCCCGCCTGGCTGACCGCCCAACGACCCCCGCCCATTGACGTCAATAATGAC
GTATGTTCCCATAGTAACGCCAATAGGGACTTTCCATTGACGTCAATGGTGGAGTATTTACGGTAAACTG
CCCACTTGGCAGTACATCAAGTGTATCATATGCCAAGTACGCCCCCTATTGACGTCAATGACGGTAAATG
GCCCGCCTGGCATTATGCCCAGTACATGACCTTATGGGACTTTCCTACTTGGCAGTACATCTACGTATTA
GTCATCGCTATTACCATGGTGATGCGGTTTTGGCAGTACATCAATGGGCGTGGATAGCGGTTTGACTCAC
GGGGATTTCCAAGTCTCCACCCCATTGACGTCAATGGGAGTTTGTTTTGGCACCAAAATCAACGGGACTT
TCCAAAATGTCGTAACAACTCCGCCCCATTGACGCAAATGGGCGGTAGGCGTGTACGGTGGGAGGTCTAT
ATAAGCAGAGCTGGTTTAGTGAACCGTCAGATCCGCTAGCGCTACCGGTCGCCACCATGGCCTCCTCCGA
GGACGTCATCAAGGAGTTCATGCGCTTCAAGGTGCGCATGGAGGGCTCCGTGAACGGCCACGAGTTCGAG
ATCGAGGGCGAGGGCGAGGGCCGCCCCTACGAGGGCACCCAGACCGCCAAGCTGAAGGTGACCAAGGGCG
GCCCCCTGCCCTTCGCCTGGGACATCCTGTCCCCCCAGTTCCAGTACGGCTCCAAGGTGTACGTGAAGCA
CCCCGCCGACATCCCCGACTACAAGAAGCTGTCCTTCCCCGAGGGCTTCAAGTGGGAGCGCGTGATGAAC
TTCGAGGACGGCGGCGTGGTGACCGTGACCCAGGACTCCTCCCTGCAGGACGGCTCCTTCATCTACAAGG
TGAAGTTCATCGGCGTGAACTTCCCCTCCGACGGCCCCGTAATGCAGAAGAAGACTATGGGCTGGGAGGC
CTCCACCGAGCGCCTGTACCCCCGCGACGGCGTGCTGAAGGGCGAGATCCACAAGGCCCTGAAGCTGAAG
GACGGCGGCCACTACCTGGTGGAGTTCAAGTCCATCTACATGGCCAAGAAGCCCGTGCAGCTGCCCGGCT
ACTACTACGTGGACTCCAAGCTGGACATCACCTCCCACAACGAGGACTACACCATCGTGGAGCAGTACGA
GCGCGCCGAGGGCCGCCACCACCTGTTCCTGTAGCTCGAGATATCAGTGGTCCAGGCTCTAGTTTTGACT
CAACAATATCACCAGCTGAAGCCTATAGAGTACGAGCCATAGATAAAATAAAAGATTTTATTTAGTCTCC
AGAAAAAGGGGGGAATGAAAGACCCCACCTGTAGGTTTGGCAAGCTAGCTTAAGTAACGCCATTTTGCAA
GGCATGGAAAAATACATAACTGAGAATAGAGAAGTTCAGATCAAGGTCAGGAACAGATGGAACAGGGTCG
ACCCTAGAGAACCATCAGATGTTTCCAGGGTGCCCCAAGGACCTGAAATGACCCTGTGCCTTATTTGAAC
TAACCAATCAGTTCGCTTCTCGCTTCTGTTCGCGCGCTTCTGCTCCCCGAGCTCAATAAAAGAGCCCACA
ACCCCTCACTCGGGGCGCCAGTCCTCCGATTGACTGAGTCGCCCGGGTACCCGTGTATCCAATAAACCCT
CTTGCAGTTGCATCCGACTTGTGGTCTCGCTGTTCCTTGGGAGGGTCTCCTCTGAGTGATTGACTACCCG
TCAGCGGGGGTCTTTCATTTGGGGGCTCGTCCGGGATCGGGAGACCCCTGCCCAGGGACCACCGACCCAC
CACCGGGAGGTAAGCTGGCTGCCTCGCGCGTTTCGGTGATGACGGTGAAAACCTCTGACACATGCAGCTC
CCGGAGACGGTCACAGCTTGTCTGTAAGCGGATGCCGGGAGCAGACAAGCCCGTCAGGGCGCGTCAGCGG
GTGTTGGCGGGTGTCGGGGCGCAGCCATGACCCAGTCACGTAGCGATAGCGGAGTGTAGATCCGGCTGTG
GAATGTGTGTCAGTTAGGGTGTGGAAAGTCCCCAGGCTCCCCAGCAGGCAGAAGTATGCAAAGCATGCAT
CTCAATTAGTCAGCAACCAGGTGTGGAAAGTCCCCAGGCTCCCCAGCAGGCAGAAGTATGCAAAGCATGC
ATCTCAATTAGTCAGCAACCATAGTCCCGCCCCTAACTCCGCCCATCCCGCCCCTAACTCCGCCCAGTTC
CGCCCATTCTCCGCCCCATGGCTGACTAATTTTTTTTATTTATGCAGAGGCCGAGGCGCCTCGGCCTCTG
AGCTATTCCAGAAGTAGTGAGGAGGCTTTTTTGGAGGCCTAGGCTTTTGCAAAAAGCTTACTGGCTTAAC
TATGCGGCATCAGAGCAGATTGTACTGAGAGTGCACCATATGCGGTGTGAAATACCGCACAGATGCGTAA
GGAGAAAATACCGCATCAGGCGCTCTTCCGCTTCCTCGCTCACTGACTCGCTGCGCTCGGTCGTTCGGCT
GCGGCGAGCGGTATCAGCTCACTCAAAGGCGGTAATACGGTTATCCACAGAATCAGGGGATAACGCAGGA
AAGAACATGTGAGCAAAAGGCCAGCAAAAGGCCAGGAACCGTAAAAAGGCCGCGTTGCTGGCGTTTTTCC
ATAGGCTCCGCCCCCCTGACGAGCATCACAAAAATCGACGCTCAAGTCAGAGGTGGCGAAACCCGACAGG
ACTATAAAGATACCAGGCGTTTCCCCCTGGAAGCTCCCTCGTGCGCTCTCCTGTTCCGACCCTGCCGCTT
ACCGGATACCTGTCCGCCTTTCTCCCTTCGGGAAGCGTGGCGCTTTCTCATAGCTCACGCTGTAGGTATC
TCAGTTCGGTGTAGGTCGTTCGCTCCAAGCTGGGCTGTGTGCACGAACCCCCCGTTCAGCCCGACCGCTG
CGCCTTATCCGGTAACTATCGTCTTGAGTCCAACCCGGTAAGACACGACTTATCGCCACTGGCAGCAGCC
ACTGGTAACAGGATTAGCAGAGCGAGGTATGTAGGCGGTGCTACAGAGTTCTTGAAGTGGTGGCCTAACT
ACGGCTACACTAGAAGGACAGTATTTGGTATCTGCGCTCTGCTGAAGCCAGTTACCTTCGGAAAAAGAGT
TGGTAGCTCTTGATCCGGCAAACAAACCACCGCTGGTAGCGGTGGTTTTTTTGTTTGCAAGCAGCAGATT
ACGCGCAGAAAAAAAGGATCTCAAGAAGATCCTTTGATCTTTTCTACGGGGTCTGACGCTCAGTGGAACG
AAAACTCACGTTAAGGGATTTTGGTCATGAGATTATCAAAAAGGATCTTCACCTAGATCCTTTTAAATTA
AAAATGAAGTTTTAAATCAATCTAAAGTATATATGAGTAAACTTGGTCTGACAGTTACCAATGCTTAATC
AGTGAGGCACCTATCTCAGCGATCTGTCTATTTCGTTCATCCATAGTTGCCTGACTCCCCGTCGTGTAGA
TAACTACGATACGGGAGGGCTTACCATCTGGCCCCAGTGCTGCAATGATACCGCGAGACCCACGCTCACC
GGCTCCAGATTTATCAGCAATAAACCAGCCAGCCGGAAGGGCCGAGCGCAGAAGTGGTCCTGCAACTTTA
TCCGCCTCCATCCAGTCTATTAATTGTTGCCGGGAAGCTAGAGTAAGTAGTTCGCCAGTTAATAGTTTGC
GCAACGTTGTTGCCATTGCTGCAGGCATCGTGGTGTCACGCTCGTCGTTTGGTATGGCTTCATTCAGCTC
CGGTTCCCAACGATCAAGGCGAGTTACATGATCCCCCATGTTGTGCAAAAAAGCGGTTAGCTCCTTCGGT
CCTCCGATCGTTGTCAGAAGTAAGTTGGCCGCAGTGTTATCACTCATGGTTATGGCAGCACTGCATAATT
CTCTTACTGTCATGCCATCCGTAAGATGCTTTTCTGTGACTGGTGAGTACTCAACCAAGTCATTCTGAGA
ATAGTGTATGCGGCGACCGAGTTGCTCTTGCCCGGCGTCAACACGGGATAATACCGCGCCACATAGCAGA
ACTTTAAAAGTGCTCATCATTGGAAAACGTTCTTCGGGGCGAAAACTCTCAAGGATCTTACCGCTGTTGA
GATCCAGTTCGATGTAACCCACTCGTGCACCCAACTGATCTTCAGCATCTTTTACTTTCACCAGCGTTTC
TGGGTGAGCAAAAACAGGAAGGCAAAATGCCGCAAAAAAGGGAATAAGGGCGACACGGAAATGTTGAATA
CTCATACTCTTCCTTTTTCAATATTATTGAAGCATTTATCAGGGTTATTGTCTCATGAGCGGATACATAT
TTGAATGTATTTAGAAAAATAAACAAATAGGGGTTCCGCGCACATTTCCCCGAAAAGTGCCACCTGACGT
CTAAGAAACCATTATTATCATGACATTAACCTATAAAAATAGGCGTATCACGAGGCCCTTTCGTCTTCAA
GAATTAGCTTGGCCATTGCATACGTTGTATCCATATCATAATATGTACATTTATATTGGCTCATGTCCAA
CATTACCGCCATGTTGACATTGATTATTGACTAGTTATTAATAGTAATCAATTACGGGGTCATTAGTTCA
TAGCCCATATATGGAGTTCCGCGTTACATAACTTACGGTAAATGGCCCGCCTGGCTGACCGCCCAACGAC
CCCCGCCCATTGACGTCAATAATGACGTATGTTCCCATAGTAACGCCAATAGGGACTTTCCATTGACGTC
AATGGTGGAGTATTTACGGTAAACTGCCCACTTGGCAGTACATCAAGTGTATCATATGCCAAGTACGCCC
CCTATTGACGTCAATGACGGTAAATGGCCCGCCTGGCATTATGCCCAGTACATGACCTTATGGGACTTTC
CTACTTGGCAGTACATCTACGTATTAGTCATCGCTATTACCATGGTGATGCGGTTTTGGCAGTACATCAA
TGGGCGTGGATAGCGGTTTGACTCACGGGGATTTCCAAGTCTCCACCCCATTGACGTCAATGGGAGTTTG
TTTTGGCACCAAAATCAACGGGACTTTCCAAAATGTCGTAACAACTCCGCCCCATTGACGCAAATGGGCG
GTAGGCGTGTACGGTGGGAGGTCTATATAAGCAGAGCTCAATAAAAGAGCCCACAACCCCTCACTCGGCG
CGCCAGTCTTCCGATAGACTGCGTCGCCCGGGTACCCGTATTCCCAATAAAGCCTCTTGCTGTTTGCATC
CGAATCGTGGTCTCGCTGTTCCTTGGGAGGGTCTCCTCTGAGTGATTGACTACCCACGACGGGGGTCTTT
CATTTGGGGGCTCGTCCGGGATTTGGAGACCCCTGCCCAGGGACCACCGACCCACCACCGGGAGGTAAGC
TGGCCAGCAACTTATCTGTGTCTGTCCGATTGTCTAGTGTCTATGTTTGATGTTATGCGCCTGCGTCTGT
ACTAGTTAGCTAACTAGCTCTGTATCTGGCGGACCCGTGGTGGAACTGACGAGTTCTGAACACCCGGCCG
CAACCCTGGGAGACGTCCCAGGGACTTTGGGGGCCGTTTTTGTGGCCCGACCTGAGGAAGGGAGTCGATG
TGGAATCCGACCCCGTCAGGATATGTGGTTCTGGTAGAGACGAGAACCTAAAACAGTTCCCGCCTCCGTC
TGAATTTTTGCTTTCGGTTTGGAACCGAAGCCGCGCGTCTTGTCTGCTGCAGCGCTGCAGCATCGTTCTG
TGTTGTCTCTGTCTGACTGTGTTTCTGTATTTGTCTGAAAATTAGGGCCAGACTGTTACCACTCCCTTAA
GTTTGACCTTAGGTCACTGGAAAGATGTCGAGCGGATCGCTCACAACCAGTCGGTAGATGTCAAGAAGAG
ACGTTGGGTTACCTTCTGCTCTGCAGAATGGCCAACCTTTAACGTCGGATGGCCGCGAGACGGCACCTTT
AACCGAGACCTCATCACCCAGGTTAAGATCAAGGTCTTTTCACCTGGCCCGCATGGACACCCAGACCAGG
TCCCCTACATCGTGACCTGGGAAGCCTTGGCTTTTGACCCCCCTCCCTGGGTCAAGCCCTTTGTACACCC
TAAGCCTCCGCCTCCTCTTCCTCCATCCGCCCCGTCTCTCCCCCTTGAACCTCCTCGTTCGACCCCGCCT
CGATCCTCCCTTTATCCAGCCCTCACTCCTTCTCTAGGCGCCGGAATTGAAGATCTGGGCAGGAAGAGGG
CCTATTTCCCATGATTCCTTCATATTTGCATATACGATACAAGGCTGTTAGAGAGATAATTAGAATTAAT
TTGACTGTAAACACAAAGATATTAGTACAAAATACGTGACGTAGAAAGTAATAATTTCTTGGGTAGTTTG
CAGTTTTAAAATTATGTTTTAAAATGGACTATCATATGCTTACCGTAACTTGAAAGTATTTCGATTTCTT
GGCTTTATATATCTTGTGGAAAGGACGAG
